Addgene plasmid #154082: QuasAr-P2A-GCaMP
Purpose: Independent expression of QuasAr and GCaMP under human synapsin 1 promoter
Depositing lab: Michael Hoppa. Depositing organization: Dartmouth College and Medical School. Publication: The potassium channel subunit K(v)beta1 serves as a major control point for synaptic facilitation. Cho IH, Panzera LC, Chin M, Alpizar SA, Olveda GE, Hill RA, Hoppa MB. Proc Natl Acad Sci U S A. 2020 Nov 24;117(47):29937-29947. doi: 10.1073/pnas.2000790117. Epub 2020 Nov 9. PubMed 33168717.
Backbone
  Vector backbone: pAAV
  Backbone size w/o insert (bp): 4578
  Total vector size (bp): 7542
  Vector type: Mammalian Expression, AAV
Growth in bacteria
  Bacterial resistance: Ampicillin, 100 μg/mL
  Growth temperature: 37°C
  Growth strain: NEB Stable
  Copy number: High Copy
Gene/Insert
  Gene/Insert name: QuasAr-P2A-GCaMP6f
  Species: Synthetic
  Insert size (bp): 2964
  Mutation: Changed Tyrosine 327 to Alanine
  Promoter: human synapsin 1
  Cloning method: Ligation Independent Cloning
  Sequencing primers: 5′ caaactccccttcccggcca; 3′ ggcattaaagcagcgtatcc
Terms and licenses: Academic/Nonprofit Terms; Industry Terms: Not Available to Industry
How to cite: QuasAr-P2A-GCaMP was a gift from Michael Hoppa (Addgene plasmid # 154082 ; http://n2t.net/addgene:154082 ; RRID:Addgene_154082)
