[The description below was written by a language model from this plasmid's Addgene catalogue record and pLannotate feature annotations shown in this document.]
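Description:
QuasAr-P2A-GCaMP is an AAV transfer plasmid built on a pAAV backbone for neuron-specific co-expression of a genetically encoded voltage indicator and a calcium indicator in mammalian cells. It is propagated in E. coli through a high-copy ColE1/pUC-type origin with ampicillin selection (AmpR under its bla promoter), and it also carries an f1 phage origin. The recombination-deficient strain listed in the record is consistent with the need to keep the AAV2 inverted terminal repeats stable. These ITRs flank the expression cassette and allow it to be packaged into recombinant AAV particles, although the plasmid can also be used for direct transfection.

The cassette is driven by the human synapsin 1 promoter, which restricts expression to neurons. It encodes QuasAr2, an archaerhodopsin-3-derived voltage sensor, followed directly by mOrange2, apparently as a fused fluorescent tag. Then comes GCaMP6f, a fast GFP-based calcium sensor. According to the catalogue entry, a P2A self-cleaving peptide joins the two parts. pLannotate does not annotate it, but the gap between mOrange2 and GCaMP6f is where it would sit. Ribosomal skipping at P2A yields the two sensors as independent proteins from one transcript. A WPRE downstream enhances transcript stability and expression, and an SV40 polyadenylation signal terminates the message. The record lists a tyrosine 327 to alanine change but does not say which component it affects or why.

The construct suits paired optical recording of membrane potential and calcium in the same neurons, and the associated work concerns synaptic facilitation. The sequenced record is 7,238 nt, somewhat shorter than the 7,542 bp catalogued, and one ITR is annotated only as a fragment.
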