Features (pLannotate 1.2.2; 16 found; start..end, strand, type, name):
    212..659     +  promoter       hSyn promoter: human synapsin I promoter; confers neuron-specific expression (Kügler et al., 2003)
    700..1458    +  CDS            QuasAr2: achaerhodopsin-3 (Arch) derivative with improved voltage sensitivity (Hochbaum et al., 2014)
   1465..2172    +  CDS            mOrange2: mOrange2 is a basic (constitutively fluorescent) orange fluorescent protein published in 2008, derived from Discosoma sp.. It has high acid sensitivity.
   2311..3663    +  CDS            GCaMP6f: improved fluorescent protein-based calcium sensor (Chen et al., 2013)
   3676..4264    +  misc_feature   WPRE: woodchuck hepatitis virus posttranscriptional regulatory element
   4265..4284    +  misc_feature   MCS (fragment): pBluescript multiple cloning site
   4313..4434    -  polyA_signal   SV40 poly(A) signal: SV40 polyadenylation signal
   4457..4525    -  CDS            large T antigen (fragment): large T antigen from SV40 (simian virus 40)
   4596..4729    +  repeat_region  AAV2 ITR: inverted terminal repeat of adeno-associated virus serotype 2 inverted
   4723..4779    -  CDS            lacI (fragment): lac repressor; lacI; The lac repressor binds to the lac operator to inhibit transcription in E. coli. This inhibition can be relieved by adding lactose or isopropyl-β-D-thiogalactopyranoside (IPTG).
   4962..5550    -  rep_origin     ori: high-copy-number ColE1/pMB1/pBR322/pUC origin of replication
   5721..6581    -  CDS            AmpR: β-lactamase; bla; confers resistance to ampicillin, carbenicillin, and related antibiotics
   6582..6686    -  promoter       AmpR promoter: bla
   6739..7167    -  rep_origin     f1 ori (sequence partly withheld): f1 bacteriophage origin of replication; arrow indicates direction of (+) strand synthesis
   7172..3       -  CDS            lacZα (fragment) (across the origin): LacZα fragment of β-galactosidase; lacZ fragment
   7236..130     -  repeat_region  AAV2 ITR (fragment) (across the origin): inverted terminal repeat of adeno-associated virus serotype 2 inverted
>Addgene plasmid #154082 | QuasAr-P2A-GCaMP | addgene full sequence | sequence record 308471 | Addgene NGS Result
CTGCGCGCTCGCTCGCTCACTGAGGCCGCCCGGGCAAAGCCCGGGCGTCGGGCGACCTTTGGTCGCCCGG
CCTCAGTGAGCGAGCGAGCGCGCAGAGAGGGAGTGGCCAACTCCATCACTAGGGGTTCCTTGTAGTTAAT
GATTAACCCGCCATGCTACTTATCTACGTAGCCATGCTCTAGGAAGATCTCTGCAGAGGGCCCTGCGTAT
GAGTGCAAGTGGGTTTTAGGACCAGGATGAGGCGGGGTGGGGGTGCCTACCTGACGACCGACCCCGACCC
ACTGGACAAGCACCCAACCCCCATTCCCCAAATTGCGCATCCCCTATCAGAGAGGGGGAGGGGAAACAGG
ATGCGGCGAGGCGCGTGCGCACTGCCAGCTTCAGCACCGCGGACAGTGCCTTCGCCCCCGCCTGGCGGCG
CGCGCCACCGCCGCCTCAGCACTGAAGGCGCGCTGACGTCACTCGCCGGTCCCCCGCAAACTCCCCTTCC
CGGCCACCTTGGTCGCGTCCGCGCCGCCGCCGGCCCAGCCGGACCGCACCACGCGAGGCGCGAGATAGGG
GGGCACGGGCGCGACCATCTGCGCTGCGGCGCCGGCGACTCAGCGCTGCCTCAGTCTGCGGTGGGCAGCG
GAGGAGTCGTGTCGTGCCTGAGAGCGCAGTCGAATTCAAGCTGCTAGCAAGGATCCTCTAGACGCCACCA
TGGTAAGTATCGCTCTGCAGGCTGGTTACGACCTACTGGGTGACGGCAGACCTGAAACCCTGTGGCTGGG
CATCGGCACTCTGCTGATGCTGATTGGAACCTTCTACTTTCTGGTCCGCGGATGGGGAGTCACCGATAAG
GATGCCCGGGAATATTACGCTGTGACTATCCTGGTGTCCGGAATCGCATCCGCCGCATATCTGTCTATGT
TCTTTGGTATCGGGCTTACTGAGGTGTCCGTCGGGGGCGAAATGTTGGATATCTATTATGCCAGGTACGC
CCAGTGGCTGTTTACCACCCCACTTCTGCTGCTGCACCTGGCCCTTCTCGCTAAGGTGGATCGGGTGACC
ATCGGCACCCTGGTGGGTGTGGACGCCCTGATGATCGTCACTGGCCTCATCGGAGCCTTGAGCCACACGG
CCATAGCCAGATACAGTTGGTGGTTGTTCTCTACAATTTGCATGATAGTGGTGCTCTATGTTCTGGCTAC
ATCCCTGCGATCTGCTGCAAAGGAGCGGGGCCCCGAGGTGGCATCTACCTTTAACACCCTGACAGCTCTG
GTCTTGGTGCTGTGGACCGCTTACCCTATCCTGTGGATCATAGGCACTGAGGGCGCTGGCGTGGTGGGCC
TGGGCATCGAAACTCTGCTGTTTATGGTGTTGGACGTGACTGCCAAGGTCGGCTTTGGCTTTATCCTGTT
GAGATCCCGGGCTATTCTGGGCGACACCGAGGCACCAGAACCCAGTGCCGGTGCCGATACGTTGATGGTG
AGCAAGGGCGAGGAGTATAACATGGCCATCATCAAGGAGTTCATGCGCTTCAAGGTGCGCATGGAGGGCT
CCGTGAACGGCCACGAGTTCGAGATCGAGGGCGAGGGCGAGGGCCGCCCCTACGAGGGCTTTCAGACCGC
TAAGCTGAAGGTGACCAAGGGTGGCCCCCTGCCCTTCGCCTGGGACATCCTGTCCCCTCATTTCACCGCC
GGCTCCAAGGCCTACGTGAAGCACCCCGCCGACATCCCCGACTACTTCAAGCTGTCCTTCCCCGAGGGCT
TCAAGTGGGAGCGCGTGATGAACTACGAGGACGGCGGCGTGGTGACCGTGACCCAGGACTCCTCCCTGCA
GGACGGCGAGTTCATCTACAAGGTGAAGCTGCGCGGCACCAACTTCCCCTCCGACGGCCCCGTGATGCAG
AAGAAGACCATGGGCTGGGAGGCCTCCTCCGAGCGGATGTACCCCGAGGACGGTGCCCTGAAGGGCAAGA
TCAAGATGAGGCTGAAGCTGAAGGACGGCGGCCACTACACCTCCGAGGTCAAGACCACCTACAAGGCCAA
GAAGCCCGTGCAGCTGCCCGGCGCCTACATCGTCGACATCAAGTTGGACATCACCTCCCACAACGAGGAC
TACACCATCGTGGAACAGTACGAACGCGCCGAGGGCCGCCACTCCACCGGCGGCATGGACGAGCTGTACA
AGAGTAGAATCACAAGCGAAGGCGAGTACATCCCCCTGGATCAAATAGACATAAATGTAGGTGGATTTTG
TTATGAGAATGAAGCTACTAACTTCAGCCTGCTGAAGCAGGCTGGAGACGTGGAGGAGAACCCTGGACCT
ATGGGTTCTCATCATCATCATCATCATGGTATGGCTAGCATGACTGGTGGACAGCAAATGGGTCGGGATC
TGTACGACGATGACGATAAGGATCTCGCCACCATGGTCGACTCATCACGTCGTAAGTGGAATAAGACAGG
TCACGCAGTCAGAGCTATAGGTCGGCTGAGCTCACTCGAGAACGTCTATATCAAGGCCGACAAGCAGAAG
AACGGCATCAAGGCGAACTTCAAGATCCGCCACAACATCGAGGACGGCGGCGTGCAGCTCGCCTACCACT
ACCAGCAGAACACCCCCATCGGCGACGGCCCCGTGCTGCTGCCCGACAACCACTACCTGAGCGTGCAGTC
CAAACTTTCGAAAGACCCCAACGAGAAGCGCGATCACATGGTCCTGCTGGAGTTCGTGACCGCCGCCGGG
ATCACTCTCGGCATGGACGAGCTGTACAAGGGCGGTACCGGAGGGAGCATGGTGAGCAAGGGCGAGGAGC
TGTTCACCGGGGTGGTGCCCATCCTGGTCGAGCTGGACGGCGACGTAAACGGCCACAAGTTCAGCGTGTC
CGGCGAGGGTGAGGGCGATGCCACCTACGGCAAGCTGACCCTGAAGTTCATCTGCACCACCGGCAAGCTG
CCCGTGCCCTGGCCCACCCTCGTGACCACCCTGACCTACGGCGTGCAGTGCTTCAGCCGCTACCCCGACC
ACATGAAGCAGCACGACTTCTTCAAGTCCGCCATGCCCGAAGGCTACATCCAGGAGCGCACCATCTTCTT
CAAGGACGACGGCAACTACAAGACCCGCGCCGAGGTGAAGTTCGAGGGCGACACCCTGGTGAACCGCATC
GAGCTGAAGGGCATCGACTTCAAGGAGGACGGCAACATCCTGGGGCACAAGCTGGAGTACAACCTGCCGG
ACCAACTGACTGAAGAGCAGATCGCAGAATTTAAAGAGGAATTCTCCCTATTTGACAAGGACGGGGATGG
GACAATAACAACCAAGGAGCTGGGGACGGTGATGCGGTCTCTGGGGCAGAACCCCACAGAAGCAGAGCTG
CAGGACATGATCAATGAAGTAGATGCCGACGGTGACGGCACAATCGACTTCCCTGAGTTCCTGACAATGA
TGGCAAGAAAAATGAAATACAGGGACACGGAAGAAGAAATTAGAGAAGCGTTCGGTGTGTTTGATAAGGA
TGGCAATGGCTACATCAGTGCAGCAGAGCTTCGCCACGTGATGACAAACCTTGGAGAGAAGTTAACAGAT
GAAGAGGTTGATGAAATGATCAGGGAAGCAGACATCGATGGGGATGGTCAGGTAAACTACGAAGAGTTTG
TACAAATGATGACAGCGAAGTGAAAGCTTATCGATAATCAACCTCTGGATTACAAAATTTGTGAAAGATT
GACTGGTATTCTTAACTATGTTGCTCCTTTTACGCTATGTGGATACGCTGCTTTAATGCCTTTGTATCAT
GCTATTGCTTCCCGTATGGCTTTCATTTTCTCCTCCTTGTATAAATCCTGGTTGCTGTCTCTTTATGAGG
AGTTGTGGCCCGTTGTCAGGCAACGTGGCGTGGTGTGCACTGTGTTTGCTGACGCAACCCCCACTGGTTG
GGGCATTGCCACCACCTGTCAGCTCCTTTCCGGGACTTTCGCTTTCCCCCTCCCTATTGCCACGGCGGAA
CTCATCGCCGCCTGCCTTGCCCGCTGCTGGACAGGGGCTCGGCTGTTGGGCACTGACAATTCCGTGGTGT
TGTCGGGGAAATCATCGTCCTTTCCTTGGCTGCTCGCCTGTGTTGCCACCTGGATTCTGCGCGGGACGTC
CTTCTGCTACGTCCCTTCGGCCCTCAATCCAGCGGACCTTCCTTCCCGCGGCCTGCTGCCGGCTCTGCGG
CCTCTTCCGCGTCTTCGCCTTCGCCCTCAGACGAGTCGGATCTCCCTTTGGGCCGCCTCCCCGCATCGAT
ACCGTCGACCTCGACCCGGGCGGCCGCTTCGAGCAGACATGATAAGATACATTGATGAGTTTGGACAAAC
CACAACTAGAATGCAGTGAAAAAAATGCTTTATTTGTGAAATTTGTGATGCTATTGCTTTATTTGTAACC
ATTATAAGCTGCAATAAACAAGTTAACAACAACAATTGCATTCATTTTATGTTTCAGGTTCAGGGGGAGA
TGTGGGAGGTTTTTTAAAGCAAGTAAAACCTCTACAAATGTGGTAAAATCGATAAGGATCTTCCTAGAGC
ATGGCTACGTAGATAAGTAGCATGGCGGGTTAATCATTAACTACAAGGAACCCCTAGTGATGGAGTTGGC
CACTCCCTCTCTGCGCGCTCGCTCGCTCACTGAGGCCGGGCGACCAAAGGTCGCCCGACGCCCGGGCTTT
GCCCGGGCGGCCTCAGTGAGCGAGCGAGCGCGCAGCTGCATTAATGAATCGGCCAACGCGCGGGGAGAGG
CGGTTTGCGTATTGGGCGCTCTTCCGCTTCCTCGCTCACTGACTCGCTGCGCTCGGTCGTTCGGCTGCGG
CGAGCGGTATCAGCTCACTCAAAGGCGGTAATACGGTTATCCACAGAATCAGGGGATAACGCAGGAAAGA
ACATGTGAGCAAAAGGCCAGCAAAAGGCCAGGAACCGTAAAAAGGCCGCGTTGCTGGCGTTTTTCCATAG
GCTCCGCCCCCCTGACGAGCATCACAAAAATCGACGCTCAAGTCAGAGGTGGCGAAACCCGACAGGACTA
TAAAGATACCAGGCGTTTCCCCCTGGAAGCTCCCTCGTGCGCTCTCCTGTTCCGACCCTGCCGCTTACCG
GATACCTGTCCGCCTTTCTCCCTTCGGGAAGCGTGGCGCTTTCTCATAGCTCACGCTGTAGGTATCTCAG
TTCGGTGTAGGTCGTTCGCTCCAAGCTGGGCTGTGTGCACGAACCCCCCGTTCAGCCCGACCGCTGCGCC
TTATCCGGTAACTATCGTCTTGAGTCCAACCCGGTAAGACACGACTTATCGCCACTGGCAGCAGCCACTG
GTAACAGGATTAGCAGAGCGAGGTATGTAGGCGGTGCTACAGAGTTCTTGAAGTGGTGGCCTAACTACGG
CTACACTAGAAGAACAGTATTTGGTATCTGCGCTCTGCTGAAGCCAGTTACCTTCGGAAAAAGAGTTGGT
AGCTCTTGATCCGGCAAACAAACCACCGCTGGTAGCGGTGGTTTTTTTGTTTGCAAGCAGCAGATTACGC
GCAGAAAAAAAGGATCTCAAGAAGATCCTTTGATCTTTTCTACGGGGTCTGACGCTCAGTGGAACGAAAA
CTCACGTTAAGGGATTTTGGTCATGAGATTATCAAAAAGGATCTTCACCTAGATCCTTTTAAATTAAAAA
TGAAGTTTTAAATCAATCTAAAGTATATATGAGTAAACTTGGTCTGACAGTTACCAATGCTTAATCAGTG
AGGCACCTATCTCAGCGATCTGTCTATTTCGTTCATCCATAGTTGCCTGACTCCCCGTCGTGTAGATAAC
TACGATACGGGAGGGCTTACCATCTGGCCCCAGTGCTGCAATGATACCGCGAGACCCACGCTCACCGGCT
CCAGATTTATCAGCAATAAACCAGCCAGCCGGAAGGGCCGAGCGCAGAAGTGGTCCTGCAACTTTATCCG
CCTCCATCCAGTCTATTAATTGTTGCCGGGAAGCTAGAGTAAGTAGTTCGCCAGTTAATAGTTTGCGCAA
CGTTGTTGCCATTGCTACAGGCATCGTGGTGTCACGCTCGTCGTTTGGTATGGCTTCATTCAGCTCCGGT
TCCCAACGATCAAGGCGAGTTACATGATCCCCCATGTTGTGCAAAAAAGCGGTTAGCTCCTTCGGTCCTC
CGATCGTTGTCAGAAGTAAGTTGGCCGCAGTGTTATCACTCATGGTTATGGCAGCACTGCATAATTCTCT
TACTGTCATGCCATCCGTAAGATGCTTTTCTGTGACTGGTGAGTACTCAACCAAGTCATTCTGAGAATAG
TGTATGCGGCGACCGAGTTGCTCTTGCCCGGCGTCAATACGGGATAATACCGCGCCACATAGCAGAACTT
TAAAAGTGCTCATCATTGGAAAACGTTCTTCGGGGCGAAAACTCTCAAGGATCTTACCGCTGTTGAGATC
CAGTTCGATGTAACCCACTCGTGCACCCAACTGATCTTCAGCATCTTTTACTTTCACCAGCGTTTCTGGG
TGAGCAAAAACAGGAAGGCAAAATGCCGCAAAAAAGGGAATAAGGGCGACACGGAAATGTTGAATACTCA
TACTCTTCCTTTTTCAATATTATTGAAGCATTTATCAGGGTTATTGTCTCATGAGCGGATACATATTTGA
ATGTATTTAGAAAAATAAACAAATAGGGGTTCCGCGCACATTTCCCCGAAAAGTGCCACCTAAATTGTAA
GCGTTAATATTTTGTTAAAATTCGCGTTAAATTTTTGTTAAATCAGCTCATTTTTTAACCAATAGGCCGA
AATCGGCAAAATCCCTTATAAATCAAAAGAATAGACCGAGATAGGGT
[37 nt withheld, positions 6838-6874]
AAAGAACGTGGACTCCAACGTCAAAGG
[49 nt withheld, positions 6902-6950]
T
[91 nt withheld, positions 6952-7042]
G
[124 nt withheld, positions 7044-7167]
CCCATTCGCCATTCAGGCTGCGCAACTGTTGGGAAGGGCGATCGGTGCGGGCCTCTTCGCTATTACGCCA
G
